Addgene plasmid #152915: pGBW-m4134368
Purpose: Mammalian expression plasmid for SARS-CoV-2 ORF8 protein
Depositing lab: Ginkgo Bioworks & Benjie Chen. Depositing organization: Ginkgo Bioworks.
Backbone
  Vector backbone: pTwist_CMV_Hygro_6
  Backbone size w/o insert (bp): 6525
  Vector type: Mammalian Expression
  Selectable markers: Hygromycin
Growth in bacteria
  Bacterial resistance: Ampicillin, 100 μg/mL
  Growth temperature: 37°C
  Growth strain: DH5alpha
  Copy number: High Copy
Gene/Insert
  Gene/Insert name: SARS-CoV-2 ORF8 protein
  Species: Severe acute respiratory syndrome coronavirus 2
  Insert size (bp): 359
  Mutation: wt
  Entrez Gene: ORF8 (a.k.a. GU280_gp09)
  Promoter: CMV
  Tag / fusion protein: Cleavable TEV;S-tag (C terminal on backbone)
  Cloning method: Unknown
Resource information
  A portion of this plasmid was derived from a plasmid made by: GinkgoBioworks
Depositor comments: NCBI reference sequence: YP_009724396.1
How to cite: pGBW-m4134368 was a gift from Ginkgo Bioworks & Benjie Chen (Addgene plasmid # 152915 ; http://n2t.net/addgene:152915 ; RRID:Addgene_152915)
