[The description below was written by a language model from this plasmid's Addgene catalogue record and pLannotate feature annotations shown in this document.]
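Description:
pGBW-m4134368 is a mammalian expression plasmid built on the pTwist_CMV_Hygro_6 backbone that carries the wild-type ORF8 accessory protein of SARS-CoV-2. The full sequence record is about 7 kb. It is maintained in E. coli as a high-copy plasmid through a ColE1/pUC-type origin and is selected with ampicillin via a complete β-lactamase (AmpR) gene. A short additional β-lactamase fragment is also annotated and appears to be a non-functional remnant. For selection in mammalian cells, a separate cassette places the hygromycin B phosphotransferase gene under the human ubiquitin C promoter, followed by a synthetic polyadenylation signal.

The ORF8 coding sequence sits immediately downstream of the CMV enhancer and CMV promoter elements, since the plasmid is circular and the annotation wraps around the sequence origin. The automated annotation recognises only promoter fragments, including a match to a truncated CMV variant, while the catalogue entry simply lists CMV as the promoter. According to the catalogue, the backbone supplies a C-terminal TEV-cleavable S-tag. This tag is not picked up in the feature table, though unannotated sequence lies between the ORF8 reading frame and the SV40 polyadenylation signal, which is annotated on the opposite strand. The expression unit and the bacterial elements are bracketed by T7 and rrnG transcription terminators and by short 5' and 3' β-globin insulator elements, which presumably limit read-through and interference between cassettes.

ORF8 is annotated as a modulator of host immune responses that binds the IL17RA receptor. The plasmid is suited to transient or hygromycin-selected stable expression of tagged ORF8 in mammalian cells, with the S-tag available for detection or affinity capture and TEV cleavage for its removal.
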