Features (pLannotate 1.2.2; 19 found; start..end, strand, type, name):
      5..367     +  CDS            NS8_SARS2: Experimental evidence at protein level: Swiss-Prot protein existence level 1. Plays a role in modulating host immune response (PubMed:31986261). Binds to IL17RA receptor, leading to IL17 pathway activation and an increased secretion of pro-inflammatory factors. Contributes to cytokine storm during COVID-19 infection. From Severe acute respiratory syndrome coronavirus 2 (2019-nCoV) (SARS-CoV-2).
    502..623     -  polyA_signal   SV40 poly(A) signal: SV40 polyadenylation signal
    646..715     -  CDS            large T antigen (fragment): large T antigen from SV40 (simian virus 40)
    738..784     +  terminator     T7 terminator: transcription terminator for bacteriophage T7 RNA polymerase
    814..950     +  terminator     rrnG terminator: transcription terminator from the E. coli ribosomal RNA rrnG operon (Albrechtsen et al., 1991)
    995..1066    +  misc_feature   3' β-globin insulator: insulator downstream of the human β-globin locus (Farrell et al., 2002)
   1292..1880    -  rep_origin     ori: high-copy-number ColE1/pMB1/pBR322/pUC origin of replication
   2052..2116    -  CDS            bla(M) (fragment): β-lactamase lacking the signal sequence; bla(M); allows cytosolic expression of β-lactamase
   2380..3589    +  promoter       UbC promoter: human ubiquitin C promoter
   3599..4620    +  CDS            HygR (fragment): hygromycin B phosphotransferase confers resistance to hygromycin
   4648..4696    +  polyA_signal   poly(A) signal: synthetic polyadenylation signal
   4962..5822    +  CDS            AmpR: β-lactamase; bla; confers resistance to ampicillin, carbenicillin, and related antibiotics
   5835..5971    +  terminator     rrnG terminator: transcription terminator from the E. coli ribosomal RNA rrnG operon (Albrechtsen et al., 1991)
   6116..6187    +  misc_feature   5' β-globin insulator: insulator upstream of the human β-globin locus (Farrell et al., 2002)
   6192..6238    -  terminator     T7 terminator: transcription terminator for bacteriophage T7 RNA polymerase
   6256..6304    -  polyA_signal   poly(A) signal: synthetic polyadenylation signal
   6385..6688    +  enhancer       CMV enhancer: human cytomegalovirus immediate early enhancer
   6761..6778    -  promoter       CMV promoter (fragment): human cytomegalovirus (CMV) immediate early promoter
   6841..6892    +  promoter       CMVd2 promoter: truncated human cytomegalovirus (CMV) immediate early promoter that yields moderately reduced expression relative to the full-length promoter
>Addgene plasmid #152915 | pGBW-m4134368 | depositor full sequence | sequence record 295927 | Full Sequence
CACCATGAAATTTCTTGTTTTCTTAGGAATCATCACAACTGTAGCTGCATTTCACCAAGAATGTAGTTTA
CAGTCATGTACTCAACATCAACCATATGTAGTTGATGACCCGTGTCCTATTCACTTCTATTCTAAATGGT
ATATTAGAGTAGGAGCTAGAAAATCAGCACCTTTAATTGAATTGTGCGTGGATGAGGCTGGTTCTAAATC
ACCCATTCAGTACATCGATATCGGTAATTATACAGTTTCCTGTTTACCTTTTACAATTAATTGCCAGGAA
CCTAAATTGGGTAGTCTTGTAGTGCGTTGTTCGTTCTATGAAGACTTTTTAGAGTATCATGACGTTCGTG
TTGTTTTAGATTTCATCGAAAACCTTTACTTTCAGTCGAAAGAAACCGCGGCAGCTAAGTTCGAGAGGCA
GCACATGGACAGTTAAGGATCCGCAGGCCTCTGCTAGCTTGACTGACTGAGATACAGCGTACCTTCAGCT
CACAGACATGATAAGATACATTGATGAGTTTGGACAAACCACAACTAGAATGCAGTGAAAAAAATGCTTT
ATTTGTGAAATTTGTGATGCTATTGCTTTATTTGTAACCATTATAAGCTGCAATAAACAAGTTAACAACA
ACAATTGCATTCATTTTATGTTTCAGGTTCAGGGGGAGGTGTGGGAGGTTTTTTAAAGCAAGTAAAACCT
CTACAAATGTGGTATTGGCCCATCTCTATCGGTATCGTAGCATAACCCCTTGGGGCCTCTAAACGGGTCT
TGAGGGGTTTTTTGTGCCCCTCGGGCCGGATTGCTATCTACCGGCATTGGCGCAGAAAAAAATGCCTGAT
GCGACGCTGCGCGTCTTATACTCCCACATATGCCAGATTCAGCAACGGATACGGCTTCCCCAACTTGCCC
ACTTCCATACGTGTCCTCCTTACCAGAAATTTATCCTTAAGGTCGTCAGCTATCCTGCAGGCGATCTCTC
GATTTCGATCAAGACATTCCTTTAATGGTCTTTTCTGGACACCACTAGGGGTCAGAAGTAGTTCATCAAA
CTTTCTTCCCTCCCTAATCTCATTGGTTACCTTGGGCTATCGAAACTTAATTAACCAGTCAAGTCAGCTA
CTTGGCGAGATCGACTTGTCTGGGTTTCGACTACGCTCAGAATTGCGTCAGTCAAGTTCGATCTGGTCCT
TGCTATTGCACCCGTTCTCCGATTACGAGTTTCATTTAAATCATGTGAGCAAAAGGCCAGCAAAAGGCCA
GGAACCGTAAAAAGGCCGCGTTGCTGGCGTTTTTCCATAGGCTCCGCCCCCCTGACGAGCATCACAAAAA
TCGACGCTCAAGTCAGAGGTGGCGAAACCCGACAGGACTATAAAGATACCAGGCGTTTCCCCCTGGAAGC
TCCCTCGTGCGCTCTCCTGTTCCGACCCTGCCGCTTACCGGATACCTGTCCGCCTTTCTCCCTTCGGGAA
GCGTGGCGCTTTCTCATAGCTCACGCTGTAGGTATCTCAGTTCGGTGTAGGTCGTTCGCTCCAAGCTGGG
CTGTGTGCACGAACCCCCCGTTCAGCCCGACCGCTGCGCCTTATCCGGTAACTATCGTCTTGAGTCCAAC
CCGGTAAGACACGACTTATCGCCACTGGCAGCAGCCACTGGTAACAGGATTAGCAGAGCGAGGTATGTAG
GCGGTGCTACAGAGTTCTTGAAGTGGTGGCCTAACTACGGCTACACTAGAAGAACAGTATTTGGTATCTG
CGCTCTGCTGAAGCCAGTTACCTTCGGAAAAAGAGTTGGTAGCTCTTGATCCGGCAAACAAACCACCGCT
GGTAGCGGTGGTTTTTTTGTTTGCAAGCAGCAGATTACGCGCAGAAAAAAAGGATCTCAAGAAGATCCTT
TGATCTTTTCTACGGGGTCTGACGCTCAGTGGAACGAAAACTCACGTTAAGGGATTTTGGTCATGAGATT
ATCAAAAAGGATCTTCACCTAGATCCTTTTAAATTAAAAATGAAGTTTTAAATCAATCTAAAGTATATAT
GAGTAAACTTGGTCTGACAGTTACCAATGCTTAATCAGTGAGGCACCTATCTCAGCGATCTGTCTATTTC
GTTCATCCATAGTTGCATTTAAATTTCCGAACTCTCCAAGGCCCTCGTCGGAAAATCTTCAAACCTTTCG
TCCGATCCATCTTGCAGGCTACCTCTCGAACGAACTATCGCAAGTCTCTTGGCCGGCCTTGCGCCTTGGC
TATTGCTTGGCAGCGCCTATCGCCAGGTATTACTCCAATCCCGAATATCCGAGATCGGGATCACCCGAGA
GAAGTTCAACCTACATCCTCAATCCCGATCTATCCGAGATCCGAGGAATATCGAAATCGGGGCGCGCCTG
GCCTCCGCGCCGGGTTTTGGCGCCTCCCGCGGGCGCCCCCCTCGTCACGGCGAGCGCTGCCACGTCAGAC
GAAGGGCGCAGGAGCGTCCTGATCCTTCCGCCCGGACGCTCAGGACAGCGGCCCGCTGCTCATAAGACTC
GGCCTTAGAACCCCAGTATCAGCAGAAGGACATTTTAGGACGGGACTTGGGTGACTCTAGGGCACTGGTT
TTCTTTCCAGAGAGCGGAACAGGCGAGGAAAAGTAGTCCCTTCTCGGCGATTCTGCGGAGGGATCTCCGT
GGGGCGGTGAACGCCGATGATTATATAAGGACGCGCCGGGTGTGGCACAGCTAGTTCCGTCGCAGCCGGG
ATTTGGGTCGCGGTTCTTGTTTGTGGATCGCTGTGATCGTCACTTGGTGAGTAGCGGGCTGCTGGGCTGG
CCGGGGCTTTCGTGGCCGCCGGGCCGCTCGGTGGGACGGAAGCGTGTGGAGAGACCGCCAAGGGCTGTAG
TCTGGGTCCGCGAGCAAGGTTGCCCTGAACTGGGGGTTGGGGGGAGCGCAGCAAAATGGCGGCTGTTCCC
GAGTCTTGAATGGAAGACGCTTGTGAGGCGGGCTGTGAGGTCGTTGAAACAAGGTGGGGGGCATGGTGGG
CGGCAAGAACCCAAGGTCTTGAGCCCTTCGCTAATGCGGGAAAGCTCTTATTCGGGTGAGATGGGCTGGG
CACCATCTGGGGACCCTGACGTGAAGTTTGTCACTGACTGGAGAACTCGGTTTGTCGTCTGTTGCGGGGG
CGGCAGTTATGGCGGTGCCGTTGGGCAGTGCACCCGTACCTTTGGGAGCGCGCGCCCTCGTCGTGTCGTG
ACGTCACCCGTTCTGTTGGCTTATAATGCAGGGTGGGGCCACCTGCCGGTAGGTGTGCGGTAGGCTTTTC
TCCGTCGCAGGACGCAGGGTTCGGGCCTAGGGTAGGCTCTCCTGAATCGACAGGCGCCGGACCTCTGGTG
AGGGGAGGGATAAGTGAGGCGTCAGTTTCTTTGGTCGGTTTTATGTACCTATCTTCTTAAGTAGCTGAAG
CTCCGGTTTTGAACTATGCGCTCGGGGTTGGCGAGTGTGTTTTGTGAAGTTTTTTAGGCACCTTTTGAAA
TGTAATCATTTGGGTCAATATGTAATTTTCAGTGTTAGACTTGTAAATTGTCCGCTAAATTCTGGCCGTT
TTTGGCTTTTTTGTTAGACAACATGGGTAAAAAGCCTGAACTCACCGCGACGTCTGTCGAGAAGTTTCTG
ATCGAAAAGTTCGACAGCGTCTCCGACCTGATGCAGCTCTCGGAGGGCGAAGAATCTCGTGCTTTCAGCT
TCGATGTAGGAGGGCGTGGATATGTCCTGCGGGTAAATAGCTGCGCCGATGGTTTCTACAAAGATCGTTA
TGTTTATCGGCACTTTGCATCCGCCGCGCTCCCGATTCCGGAAGTGCTTGACATTGGGGAGTTCAGCGAG
AGCCTGACCTATTGCATCTCCCGCCGTGCACAGGGTGTCACGTTGCAAGACCTGCCTGAAACCGAACTGC
CCGCTGTTCTGCAGCCGGTCGCGGAGGCAATGGATGCCATCGCTGCCGCCGATCTTAGCCAGACGAGCGG
GTTCGGCCCATTCGGACCGCAAGGAATCGGTCAATACACTACATGGCGTGATTTCATATGCGCGATTGCT
GATCCCCATGTGTATCACTGGCAAACTGTGATGGACGACACCGTCAGTGCGTCCGTCGCGCAGGCTCTCG
ATGAGCTGATGCTTTGGGCCGAGGACTGCCCCGAAGTCCGGCACCTCGTGCACGCGGATTTCGGCTCCAA
CAATGTCCTGACGGACAATGGCCGCATAACAGCGGTCATTGACTGGAGCGAGGCGATGTTCGGGGATTCC
CAATACGAGGTCGCCAACATCTTCTTCTGGAGGCCGTGGTTGGCTTGTATGGAGCAGCAGACGCGCTACT
TCGAGCGGAGGCATCCGGAGCTTGCAGGATCGCCCCGGCTCCGGGCGTATATGCTCCGCATTGGTCTTGA
CCAACTCTATCAGAGCTTGGTTGACGGCAATTTCGATGATGCAGCTTGGGCGCAGGGTCGATGCGACGCA
ATCGTCCGATCCGGAGCCGGGACTGTCGGGCGTACACAAATCGCCCGCAGAAGCGCCGCCGTCTGGACCG
ATGGCTGTGTAGAAGTACTCGCCGATAGTGGAAACCGACGCCCCAGCACTCGTCCGAGGGCAAAGGAATA
AGCTAGTATGTAAGCCTAGTCTTAGATAATAAAATCGCTATCCATCGAAGATGGATGTGTGTTGGTTTTT
TGTGTGTGTAACGCTAGGCGCGCCTGGTGTACCGAGAACGATCCTCTCAGTGCGAGTCTCGACGATCCAT
ATCGTTGCTTGGCAGTCAGCCAGTCGGAATCCAGCTTGGGACCCAGGAAGTCCAATCGTCAGATATTGTA
CTCAAGCCTGGTCACGGCAGCGTACCGATCTGTTTAAACCTAGATATTGATAGTCTGATCGGTCAACGTA
TAATCGAGTCCTAGCTTTTGCAAACATCTATCAAGAGACAGGATCAGCAGGAGGCTTTCGCATGAGTATT
CAACATTTCCGTGTCGCCCTTATTCCCTTTTTTGCGGCATTTTGCCTTCCTGTTTTTGCTCACCCAGAAA
CGCTGGTGAAAGTAAAAGATGCTGAAGATCAGTTGGGTGCGCGAGTGGGTTACATCGAACTGGATCTCAA
CAGCGGTAAGATCCTTGAGAGTTTTCGCCCCGAAGAACGCTTTCCAATGATGAGCACTTTTAAAGTTCTG
CTATGTGGCGCGGTATTATCCCGTATTGACGCCGGGCAAGAGCAACTCGGTCGCCGCATACACTATTCTC
AGAATGACTTGGTTGAGTATTCACCAGTCACAGAAAAGCATCTTACGGATGGCATGACAGTAAGAGAATT
ATGCAGTGCTGCCATAACCATGAGTGATAACACTGCGGCCAACTTACTTCTGACAACGATTGGAGGACCG
AAGGAGCTAACCGCTTTTTTGCACAACATGGGGGATCATGTAACTCGCCTTGATCGTTGGGAACCGGAGC
TGAATGAAGCCATACCAAACGACGAGCGTGACACCACGATGCCTGTAGCAATGGCAACAACCTTGCGTAA
ACTATTAACTGGCGAACTACTTACTCTAGCTTCCCGGCAACAGTTGATAGACTGGATGGAGGCGGATAAA
GTTGCAGGACCACTTCTGCGCTCGGCCCTTCCGGCTGGCTGGTTTATTGCTGATAAATCTGGAGCCGGTG
AGCGTGGGTCTCGCGGTATCATTGCAGCACTGGGGCCAGATGGTAAGCCCTCCCGTATCGTAGTTATCTA
CACGACGGGGAGTCAGGCAACTATGGATGAACGAAATAGACAGATCGCTGAGATAGGTGCCTCACTGATT
AAGCATTGGTAACCGATTCTAGGTGCATTGGCGCAGAAAAAAATGCCTGATGCGACGCTGCGCGTCTTAT
ACTCCCACATATGCCAGATTCAGCAACGGATACGGCTTCCCCAACTTGCCCACTTCCATACGTGTCCTCC
TTACCAGAAATTTATCCTTAAGATCGTTTAAACTCGACTCTGGCTCTATCGAATCTCCGTCGTTTCGAGC
TTACGCGAACAGCCGTGGCGCTCATTTGCTCGTCGGGCATCGAATCTCGTCAGCTATCGTCAGCTTACCT
TTTTGGCAGCGATCGCGGCTCCCGACATCTTGGACCATTAGCTCCACAGGTATCTTCTTCCCTCTAGTGG
TCATAACAGCAGCTTCAGCTACCTCTCAATTCAAAAAACCCCTCAAGACCCGTTTAGAGGCCCCAAGGGG
TTATGCTATCAATCGTTGCGTTACACACACAAAAAACCAACACACATCCATCTTCGATGGATAGCGATTT
TATTATCTAACTGCTGATCGAGTGTAGCCAGATCTAGTAATCAATTACGGGGTCATTAGTTCATAGCCCA
TATATGGAGTTCCGCGTTACATAACTTACGGTAAATGGCCCGCCTGGCTGACCGCCCAACGACCCCCGCC
CATTGACGTCAATAATGACGTATGTTCCCATAGTAACGCCAATAGGGACTTTCCATTGACGTCAATGGGT
GGAGTATTTACGGTAAACTGCCCACTTGGCAGTACATCAAGTGTATCATATGCCAAGTACGCCCCCTATT
GACGTCAATGACGGTAAATGGCCCGCCTGGCATTATGCCCAGTACATGACCTTATGGGACTTTCCTACTT
GGCAGTACATCTACGTATTAGTCATCGCTATTACCATGCTGATGCGGTTTTGGCAGTACATCAATGGGCG
TGGATAGCGGTTTGACTCACGGGGATTTCCAAGTCTCCACCCCATTGACGTCAATGGGAGTTTGTTTTGG
CACCAAAATCAACGGGACTTTCCAAAATGTCGTAACAACTCCGCCCCATTGACGCAAATGGGCGGTAGGC
GTGTACGGTGGGAGGTCTATATAAGCAGAGCTGGTTTAGTGAACCGTCAGATCAGATCTTTGTCGATCCT
ACCATCCACTCGACACACCCGCCAGCGGCCGC
